>Addgene plasmid #139546 | pENTR-CreStopDeleted | addgene full sequence | sequence record 274745 | Addgene NGS Result
CTTTCCTGCGTTATCCCCTGATTCTGTGGATAACCGTATTACCGCCTTTGAGTGAGCTGATACCGCTCGC
CGCAGCCGAACGACCGAGCGCAGCGAGTCAGTGAGCGAGGAAGCGGAAGAGCGCCCAATACGCAAACCGC
CTCTCCCCGCGCGTTGGCCGATTCATTAATGCAGCTGGCACGACAGGTTTCCCGACTGGAAAGCGGGCAG
TGAGCGCAACGCAATTAATACGCGTACCGCTAGCCAGGAAGAGTTTGTAGAAACGCAAAAAGGCCATCCG
TCAGGATGGCCTTCTGCTTAGTTTGATGCCTGGCAGTTTATGGCGGGCGTCCTGCCCGCCACCCTCCGGG
CCGTTGCTTCACAACGTTCAAATCCGCTCCCGGCGGATTTGTCCTACTCAGGAGAGCGTTCACCGACAAA
CAACAGATAAAACGAAAGGCCCAGTCTTCCGACTGAGCCTTTCGTTTTATTTGATGCCTGGCAGTTCCCT
ACTCTCGCGTTAACGCTAGCATGGATGTTTTCCCAGTCACGACGTTGTAAAACGACGGCCAGTCTTAAGC
TCGGGCCCCAAATAATGATTTTATTTTGACTGATAGTGACCTGTTCGTTGCAACAAATTGATGAGCAATG
CTTTTTTATAATGCCAACTTTGTACAAAAAAGCAGGCTCCACCATGTCCAATTTACTGACCGTACACCAA
AATTTGCCTGCATTACCGGTCGATGCAACGAGTGATGAGGTTCGCAAGAACCTGATGGACATGTTCAGGG
ATCGCCAGGCGTTTTCTGAGCATACCTGGAAAATGCTTCTGTCCGTTTGCCGGTCGTGGGCGGCATGGTG
CAAGTTGAATAACCGGAAATGGTTTCCCGCAGAACCTGAAGATGTTCGCGATTATCTTCTATATCTTCAG
GCGCGCGGTCTGGCAGTAAAAACTATCCAGCAACATTTGGGCCAGCTAAACATGCTTCATCGTCGGTCCG
GGCTGCCACGACCAAGTGACAGCAATGCTGTTTCACTGGTTATGCGGCGGATCCGAAAAGAAAACGTTGA
TGCCGGTGAACGTGCAAAACAGGCTCTAGCGTTCGAACGCACTGATTTCGACCAGGTTCGTTCACTCATG
GAAAATAGCGATCGCTGCCAGGATATACGTAATCTGGCATTTCTGGGGATTGCTTATAACACCCTGTTAC
GTATAGCCGAAATTGCCAGGATCAGGGTTAAAGATATCTCACGTACTGATGGTGGGAGAATGTTAATCCA
TATTGGCAGAACGAAAACGCTGGTTAGCACCGCAGGTGTAGAGAAGGCACTTAGCCTGGGGGTAACTAAA
CTGGTCGAGCGATGGATTTCCGTCTCTGGTGTAGCTGATGATCCGAATAACTACCTGTTTTGCCGGGTCA
GAAAAAATGGTGTTGCCGCGCCATCTGCCACCAGCCAGCTATCAACTCGCGCCCTGGAAGGGATTTTTGA
AGCAACTCATCGATTGATTTACGGCGCTAAGGATGACTCTGGTCAGAGATACCTGGCCTGGTCTGGACAC
AGTGCCCGTGTCGGAGCCGCGCGAGATATGGCCCGCGCTGGAGTTTCAATACCGGAGATCATGCAAGCTG
GTGGCTGGACCAATGTAAATATTGTCATGAACTATATCCGTAACCTGGATAGTGAAACAGGGGCAATGGT
GCGCCTGCTGGAAGATGGCGATTACCCAGCTTTCTTGTACAAAGTTGGCATTATAAGAAAGCATTGCTTA
TCAATTTGTTGCAACGAACAGGTCACTATCAGTCAAAATAAAATCATTATTTGCCATCCAGCTGATATCC
CCTATAGTGAGTCGTATTACATGGTCATAGCTGTTTCCTGGCAGCTCTGGCCCGTGTCTCAAAATCTCTG
ATGTTACATTGCACAAGATAAAAATATATCATCATGAACAATAAAACTGTCTGCTTACATAAACAGTAAT
ACAAGGGGTGTTATGAGCCATATTCAACGGGAAACGTCGAGGCCGCGATTAAATTCCAACATGGATGCTG
ATTTATATGGGTATAAATGGGCTCGCGATAATGTCGGGCAATCAGGTGCGACAATCTATCGCTTGTATGG
GAAGCCCGATGCGCCAGAGTTGTTTCTGAAACATGGCAAAGGTAGCGTTGCCAATGATGTTACAGATGAG
ATGGTCAGACTAAACTGGCTGACGGAATTTATGCCTCTTCCGACCATCAAGCATTTTATCCGTACTCCTG
ATGATGCATGGTTACTCACCACTGCGATCCCCGGAAAAACAGCATTCCAGGTATTAGAAGAATATCCTGA
TTCAGGTGAAAATATTGTTGATGCGCTGGCAGTGTTCCTGCGCCGGTTGCATTCGATTCCTGTTTGTAAT
TGTCCTTTTAACAGCGATCGCGTATTTCGTCTCGCTCAGGCGCAATCACGAATGAATAACGGTTTGGTTG
ATGCGAGTGATTTTGATGACGAGCGTAATGGCTGGCCTGTTGAACAAGTCTGGAAAGAAATGCATAAACT
TTTGCCATTCTCACCGGATTCAGTCGTCACTCATGGTGATTTCTCACTTGATAACCTTATTTTTGACGAG
GGGAAATTAATAGGTTGTATTGATGTTGGACGAGTCGGAATCGCAGACCGATACCAGGATCTTGCCATCC
TATGGAACTGCCTCGGTGAGTTTTCTCCTTCATTACAGAAACGGCTTTTTCAAAAATATGGTATTGATAA
TCCTGATATGAATAAATTGCAGTTTCATTTGATGCTCGATGAGTTTTTCTAATCAGAATTGGTTAATTGG
TTGTAACACTGGCAGAGCATTACGCTGACTTGACGGGACGGCGCAAGCTCATGACCAAAATCCCTTAACG
TGAGTTACGCGTCGTTCCACTGAGCGTCAGACCCCGTAGAAAAGATCAAAGGATCTTCTTGAGATCCTTT
TTTTCTGCGCGTAATCTGCTGCTTGCAAACAAAAAAACCACCGCTACCAGCGGTGGTTTGTTTGCCGGAT
CAAGAGCTACCAACTCTTTTTCCGAAGGTAACTGGCTTCAGCAGAGCGCAGATACCAAATACTGTTCTTC
TAGTGTAGCCGTAGTTAGGCCACCACTTCAAGAACTCTGTAGCACCGCCTACATACCTCGCTCTGCTAAT
CCTGTTACCAGTGGCTGCTGCCAGTGGCGATAAGTCGTGTCTTACCGGGTTGGACTCAAGACGATAGTTA
CCGGATAAGGCGCAGCGGTCGGGCTGAACGGGGGGTTCGTGCACACAGCCCAGCTTGGAGCGAACGACCT
ACACCGAACTGAGATACCTACAGCGTGAGCTATGAGAAAGCGCCACGCTTCCCGAAGGGAGAAAGGCGGA
CAGGTATCCGGTAAGCGGCAGGGTCGGAACAGGAGAGCGCACGAGGGAGCTTCCAGGGGGAAACGCCTGG
TATCTTTATAGTCCTGTCGGGTTTCGCCACCTCTGACTTGAGCGTCGATTTTTGTGATGCTCGTCAGGGG
GGCGGAGCCTATGGAAAAACGCCAGCAACGCGGCCTTTTTACGGTTCCTGGCCTTTTGCTGGCCTTTTGC
TCACATGTT
Features (pLannotate 1.2.2; 10 found; start..end, strand, type, name):
    121..213     +  CDS            lacI (fragment): lac repressor; lacI; The lac repressor binds to the lac operator to inhibit transcription in E. coli. This inhibition can be relieved by adding lactose or isopropyl-β-D-thiogalactopyranoside (IPTG).
    268..295     -  terminator     rrnB T2 terminator: transcription terminator T2 from the E. coli rrnB gene
    427..470     +  terminator     rrnB T1 terminator: Escherichia coli rrnB; transcription terminator T1 from the E. coli rrnB gene
    517..553     -  CDS            lacZα (fragment): LacZα fragment of β-galactosidase; lacZ fragment
    569..668     +  protein_bind   attL1: mutant version of attL; recombination site for the Gateway® LR reaction LR Clonase™
    674..1702    +  CDS            cre: RECR_BPP1 - Experimental evidence at protein level: Swiss-Prot protein existence level 1. Catalyzes site-specific recombination between two 34-base- pair LOXP sites. Its role is to maintain the phage genome as a monomeric unit-copy plasmid in the lysogenic state. From Escherichia phage P1 (Bacteriophage P1).
   1704..1803    -  protein_bind   attL2: mutant version of attL; recombination site for the Gateway® LR reaction LR Clonase™
   1821..1839    -  promoter       T7 promoter: promoter for bacteriophage T7 RNA polymerase
   1973..2782    +  CDS            KanR: aminoglycoside phosphotransferase; aph(3')-Ia; confers resistance to kanamycin in bacteria or G418 (Geneticin®) in eukaryotes
   2929..3517    +  rep_origin     ori: high-copy-number ColE1/pMB1/pBR322/pUC origin of replication
