[The description below was written by a language model from this plasmid's Addgene catalogue record and pLannotate feature annotations shown in this document.]
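Description:
pENTR-CreStopDeleted is a Gateway entry clone built on the pDONR221 backbone, carrying the Cre recombinase open reading frame from bacteriophage P1 with its stop codon removed. The sequenced plasmid is about 3.6 kb and is maintained in E. coli at high copy through a ColE1/pUC-type origin of replication, with selection by a kanamycin resistance gene (aminoglycoside phosphotransferase). The Cre coding sequence sits between attL1 and attL2, the recombination sites recognised in the Gateway LR reaction, so the ORF can be transferred directionally into any attR-containing destination vector without restriction cloning.

As an entry vector, the plasmid has no annotated promoter positioned to express Cre. Expression depends on whichever promoter and regulatory elements the chosen destination vector supplies. The rrnB T1 and T2 terminators upstream of attL1 are standard pDONR features that insulate the cloned insert from read-through transcription in bacteria. A T7 promoter lies just beyond attL2, oriented back towards the insert, and is a normal backbone element. The short lacI and lacZα fragments detected by annotation appear to be backbone remnants rather than functional genes.

Omitting the stop codon allows translation to continue through the attB2 site formed after recombination and into a downstream coding sequence, which makes the clone suited to building C-terminal Cre fusions, for example to tags, reporters or regulatory domains encoded by the destination vector. The record does not specify any particular fusion partner or downstream application. Cre itself catalyses site-specific recombination between loxP sites, so derived expression constructs would serve Cre/lox excision, inversion or conditional gene-activation experiments.
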