Addgene plasmid #139546: pENTR-CreStopDeleted
Purpose: Cre ORF without stop codon between attL1-attL2 on Gateway entry vector
Depositing lab: Minoru Ko. Depositing organization: Keio University.
Backbone
  Vector backbone: pDONR221
  Backbone size w/o insert (bp): 2517
  Vector type: Cre/Lox
Growth in bacteria
  Bacterial resistance: Kanamycin, 50 μg/mL
  Growth temperature: 37°C
  Growth strain: DH5alpha
  Copy number: High Copy
Gene/Insert
  Gene/Insert name: Cre
  Species: bacteriophage P1
  Cloning method: Gateway Cloning
Terms and licenses: Academic/Nonprofit Terms; Industry Terms: Not Available to Industry
How to cite: pENTR-CreStopDeleted was a gift from Minoru Ko (Addgene plasmid # 139546 ; http://n2t.net/addgene:139546 ; RRID:Addgene_139546)
